Features (pLannotate 1.2.2; 28 found; start..end, strand, type, name):
     43..111     -  ncRNA          tRNA: Accession: RF00005 - tRNA
    121..361     -  promoter       U6 promoter: RNA polymerase III promoter for human U6 snRNA
    382..450     -  ncRNA          tRNA: Accession: RF00005 - tRNA
    460..700     -  promoter       U6 promoter: RNA polymerase III promoter for human U6 snRNA
    721..789     -  ncRNA          tRNA: Accession: RF00005 - tRNA
    799..1039    -  promoter       U6 promoter: RNA polymerase III promoter for human U6 snRNA
   1060..1128    -  ncRNA          tRNA: Accession: RF00005 - tRNA
   1138..1378    -  promoter       U6 promoter: RNA polymerase III promoter for human U6 snRNA
   1410..1462    -  misc_feature   bom (fragment): basis of mobility region from pBR322
   1617..1996    +  enhancer       CMV enhancer: human cytomegalovirus immediate early enhancer
   1997..2200    +  promoter       CMV promoter: human cytomegalovirus (CMV) immediate early promoter
   2196..2229    +  LTR            5' LTR (truncated) (fragment): truncated 5' long terminal repeat (LTR) from HIV-1
   2245..2263    +  promoter       T7 promoter: promoter for bacteriophage T7 RNA polymerase
   2289..3545    +  CDS            pylS: PYLS_METBA - Experimental evidence at protein level: Swiss-Prot protein existence level 1. Catalyzes the attachment of pyrrolysine to tRNA(Pyl). Pyrrolysine is a lysine derivative encoded by the termination codon UAG. From Methanosarcina barkeri.
   3581..3805    +  polyA_signal   bGH poly(A) signal: bovine growth hormone polyadenylation signal
   3809..3830    +  promoter       SV40 promoter (fragment): SV40 enhancer and early promoter
   3851..4279    +  rep_origin     f1 ori (sequence partly withheld): f1 bacteriophage origin of replication; arrow indicates direction of (+) strand synthesis
   4293..4622    +  promoter       SV40 promoter: SV40 enhancer and early promoter
   4689..5480    +  CDS            neo: KKA2_KLEPN - Also known as kan, nptII. Experimental evidence at protein level: Swiss-Prot protein existence level 1. Resistance to kanamycin, neomycin, paromomycin, ribostamycin, butirosin and gentamicin B. From Klebsiella pneumoniae.
   5504..5662    +  CDS            ble (fragment): BLE_KLEPN - Experimental evidence at protein level: Swiss-Prot protein existence level 1. Binding protein with a strong affinity to the bleomycin family of antibiotics. Binds to CL990; an antimitotic-antibiotic compound. From Klebsiella pneumoniae.
   5657..5778    +  polyA_signal   SV40 poly(A) signal: SV40 polyadenylation signal
   5849..5865    -  protein_bind   lac operator: The lac repressor binds to the lac operator to inhibit transcription in E. coli. This inhibition can be relieved by adding lactose or isopropyl-β-D-thiogalactopyranoside (IPTG). lac repressor encoded by lacI
   5873..5903    -  promoter       lac promoter: promoter for the E. coli lac operon
   5918..5939    -  protein_bind   CAP binding site: CAP binding activates transcription in the presence of cAMP. E. coli catabolite activator protein
   5952..6044    -  CDS            lacI (fragment): lac repressor; lacI; The lac repressor binds to the lac operator to inhibit transcription in E. coli. This inhibition can be relieved by adding lactose or isopropyl-β-D-thiogalactopyranoside (IPTG).
   6227..6812    -  rep_origin     ori: high-copy-number ColE1/pMB1/pBR322/pUC origin of replication
   6983..7843    -  CDS            AmpR: β-lactamase; bla; confers resistance to ampicillin, carbenicillin, and related antibiotics
   7844..3       -  promoter       AmpR promoter (across the origin): bla
>Addgene plasmid | pNEU-hMbPylRS-4xU6M15 | analyzer sequence | sequence record 200394
GCGCACATTTCCCCGAAAAGTGCCACCTGACGTCGACAAAAAACGGAAACCCCGGGAATCGAACCCGGCT
GAACGGATTTAGAGTCCGTTCGGTCTCCCTGACCAGGTTTCCGGTGTTTCGTCCTTTCCACAAGATATAT
AAAGCCAAGAAATCGAAATACTTTCAAGTTACGGTAAGCATATGATAGTCCATTTTAAAACATAATTTTA
AAACTGCAAACTACCCAAGAAATTATTACTTTCTACGTCACGTATTTTGTACTAATATCTTTGTGTTTAC
AGTCAAATTAATTCTAATTATCTCTCTAACAGCCTTGTATCGTATATGCAAATATGAAGGAATCATGGGA
AATAGGCCCTCTTCCTGCCCCTCGACAAAAAACGGAAACCCCGGGAATCGAACCCGGCTGAACGGATTTA
GAGTCCGTTCGGTCTCCCTGACCAGGTTTCCGGTGTTTCGTCCTTTCCACAAGATATATAAAGCCAAGAA
ATCGAAATACTTTCAAGTTACGGTAAGCATATGATAGTCCATTTTAAAACATAATTTTAAAACTGCAAAC
TACCCAAGAAATTATTACTTTCTACGTCACGTATTTTGTACTAATATCTTTGTGTTTACAGTCAAATTAA
TTCTAATTATCTCTCTAACAGCCTTGTATCGTATATGCAAATATGAAGGAATCATGGGAAATAGGCCCTC
TTCCTGCCCCTCGACAAAAAACGGAAACCCCGGGAATCGAACCCGGCTGAACGGATTTAGAGTCCGTTCG
GTCTCCCTGACCAGGTTTCCGGTGTTTCGTCCTTTCCACAAGATATATAAAGCCAAGAAATCGAAATACT
TTCAAGTTACGGTAAGCATATGATAGTCCATTTTAAAACATAATTTTAAAACTGCAAACTACCCAAGAAA
TTATTACTTTCTACGTCACGTATTTTGTACTAATATCTTTGTGTTTACAGTCAAATTAATTCTAATTATC
TCTCTAACAGCCTTGTATCGTATATGCAAATATGAAGGAATCATGGGAAATAGGCCCTCTTCCTGCCCCT
CGACAAAAAACGGAAACCCCGGGAATCGAACCCGGCTGAACGGATTTAGAGTCCGTTCGGTCTCCCTGAC
CAGGTTTCCGGTGTTTCGTCCTTTCCACAAGATATATAAAGCCAAGAAATCGAAATACTTTCAAGTTACG
GTAAGCATATGATAGTCCATTTTAAAACATAATTTTAAAACTGCAAACTACCCAAGAAATTATTACTTTC
TACGTCACGTATTTTGTACTAATATCTTTGTGTTTACAGTCAAATTAATTCTAATTATCTCTCTAACAGC
CTTGTATCGTATATGCAAATATGAAGGAATCATGGGAAATAGGCCCTCTTCCTGCCCCTCGAGTCTAGAC
CCGATCCCCTATGGTGCACTCTCAGTACAATCTGCTCTGATGCCGCATAGTTAAGCCAGTATCTGCTCCC
TGCTTGTGTGTTGGAGGTCGCTGAGTAGTGCGCGAGCAAAATTTAAGCTACAACAAGGCAAGGCTTGACC
GACAATTGCATGAAGAATCTGCTTAGGGTTAGGCGTTTTGCGCTGCTTCGCGATGTACGGGCCAGATATA
CGCGTTGACATTGATTATTGACTAGTTATTAATAGTAATCAATTACGGGGTCATTAGTTCATAGCCCATA
TATGGAGTTCCGCGTTACATAACTTACGGTAAATGGCCCGCCTGGCTGACCGCCCAACGACCCCCGCCCA
TTGACGTCAATAATGACGTATGTTCCCATAGTAACGCCAATAGGGACTTTCCATTGACGTCAATGGGTGG
AGTATTTACGGTAAACTGCCCACTTGGCAGTACATCAAGTGTATCATATGCCAAGTACGCCCCCTATTGA
CGTCAATGACGGTAAATGGCCCGCCTGGCATTATGCCCAGTACATGACCTTATGGGACTTTCCTACTTGG
CAGTACATCTACGTATTAGTCATCGCTATTACCATGGTGATGCGGTTTTGGCAGTACATCAATGGGCGTG
GATAGCGGTTTGACTCACGGGGATTTCCAAGTCTCCACCCCATTGACGTCAATGGGAGTTTGTTTTGGCA
CCAAAATCAACGGGACTTTCCAAAATGTCGTAACAACTCCGCCCCATTGACGCAAATGGGCGGTAGGCGT
GTACGGTGGGAGGTCTATATAAGCAGAGCTCTCTGGCTAACTAGAGAACCCACTGCTTACTGGCTTATCG
AAATTAATACGACTCACTATAGGGAGACCCAAGCTGGCTAGCGCCACCATGGACAAGAAACCCCTGGACG
TGCTGATCTCCGCCACCGGCCTGTGGATGAGCAGAACCGGCACCCTGCACAAGATCAAGCACCACGAGGT
GTCCAGAAGCAAGATCTACATCGAGATGGCCTGCGGCGACCACCTGGTCGTGAACAACAGCAGAAGCTGC
CGGACCGCCAGAGCCTTCCGGCACCACAAGTACAGAAAGACCTGCAAGCGGTGCCGGGTGTCCGACGAGG
ATATCAACAACTTCCTGACCAGAAGCACCGAGAGCAAGAACAGCGTGAAAGTGCGGGTGGTGTCCGCCCC
CAAAGTGAAGAAAGCCATGCCCAAGAGCGTGTCCAGAGCCCCCAAGCCCCTGGAAAATTCCGTGTCCGCC
AAGGCCAGCACCAACACCAGCAGATCCGTGCCCAGCCCTGCCAAGAGCACCCCCAATAGCTCTGTGCCTG
CCTCTGCCCCTGCCCCCAGCCTGACAAGATCCCAGCTGGACAGAGTGGAAGCCCTGCTGAGCCCCGAGGA
CAAGATCAGCCTGAACATGGCCAAGCCCTTCAGAGAGCTGGAACCCGAGCTCGTGACCCGGCGGAAGAAC
GACTTCCAGCGGCTGTACACCAACGACAGAGAGGACTACCTGGGCAAGCTGGAACGGGACATCACCAAGT
TCTTCGTGGACCGGGGCTTCCTGGAAATCAAGAGCCCCATCCTGATCCCCGCCGAGTACGTGGAACGGAT
GGGCATCAACAACGACACCGAGCTGAGCAAGCAGATCTTCCGGGTGGACAAAAACCTGTGCCTGAGGCCC
ATGCTGGCCCCCACCCTGGCCAACTACCTGCGGAAACTGGACCGGATCCTGCCTGGCCCCATCAAGATCT
TCGAAGTGGGCCCCTGCTACCGGAAAGAGAGCGACGGCAAAGAGCACCTGGAAGAGTTTACAATGGTCAA
CTTCTGCCAGATGGGCAGCGGCTGCACCAGAGAGAATCTGGAAGCTCTGATCAAAGAGTTCCTGGACTAT
CTGGAAATCGACTTCGAGATCGTGGGCGACAGCTGCATGGTGTTCGGCGACACCCTGGACATCATGCACG
GCGACCTGGAACTGAGCAGCGCTGTCGTGGGACCCGTGTCCCTGGATAGAGAGTGGGGCATCGACAAGCC
CTGGATCGGAGCCGGCTTCGGCCTGGAAAGACTGCTGAAAGTGATGCACGGCTTCAAGAACATCAAGCGG
GCCTCCCGCAGCGAGAGCTACTACAACGGCATCTCCACCAACCTGTGAGCGGCCGCTTTAAACCCGCTGA
TCAGCCTCGACTGTGCCTTCTAGTTGCCAGCCATCTGTTGTTTGCCCCTCCCCCGTGCCTTCCTTGACCC
TGGAAGGTGCCACTCCCACTGTCCTTTCCTAATAAAATGAGGAAATTGCATCGCATTGTCTGAGTAGGTG
TCATTCTATTCTGGGGGGTGGGGTGGGGCAGGACAGCAAGGGGGAGGATTGGGAAGACAATAGCAGGCAT
GCTGGGGATGCGGTGGGCTCTATGGCTTCTGAGGCGGAAAGAACCAGCTGGGGCTCTAGGGGGTATCCCC
[124 nt withheld, positions 3851-3974]
C
[91 nt withheld, positions 3976-4066]
A
[49 nt withheld, positions 4068-4116]
CCTTTGACGTTGGAGTCCACGTTCTTT
[37 nt withheld, positions 4144-4180]
ACCCTATCTCGGTCTATTCTTTTGATTTATAAGGGATTTTGCCGATTTCGGCCTATTGGTTAAAAAATGA
GCTGATTTAACAAAAATTTAACGCGAATTAATTCTGTGGAATGTGTGTCAGTTAGGGTGTGGAAAGTCCC
CAGGCTCCCCAGCAGGCAGAAGTATGCAAAGCATGCATCTCAATTAGTCAGCAACCAGGTGTGGAAAGTC
CCCAGGCTCCCCAGCAGGCAGAAGTATGCAAAGCATGCATCTCAATTAGTCAGCAACCATAGTCCCGCCC
CTAACTCCGCCCATCCCGCCCCTAACTCCGCCCAGTTCCGCCCATTCTCCGCCCCATGGCTGACTAATTT
TTTTTATTTATGCAGAGGCCGAGGCCGCCTCTGCCTCTGAGCTATTCCAGAAGTAGTGAGGAGGCTTTTT
TGGAGGCCTAGGCTTTTGCAAAAAGCTCCCGGGAGCTTGTATATCCATTTTCGGATCTGATCAAGAGACA
GGATGAGGATCGTTTCGCATGATTGAACAAGATGGATTGCACGCAGGTTCTCCGGCCGCTTGGGTGGAGA
GGCTATTCGGCTATGACTGGGCACAACAGACAATCGGCTGCTCTGATGCCGCCGTGTTCCGGCTGTCAGC
GCAGGGGCGCCCGGTTCTTTTTGTCAAGACCGACCTGTCCGGTGCCCTGAATGAACTGCAGGACGAGGCA
GCGCGGCTATCGTGGCTGGCCACGACGGGCGTTCCTTGCGCAGCTGTGCTCGACGTTGTCACTGAAGCGG
GAAGGGACTGGCTGCTATTGGGCGAAGTGCCGGGGCAGGATCTCCTGTCATCTCACCTTGCTCCTGCCGA
GAAAGTATCCATCATGGCTGATGCAATGCGGCGGCTGCATACGCTTGATCCGGCTACCTGCCCATTCGAC
CACCAAGCGAAACATCGCATCGAGCGAGCACGTACTCGGATGGAAGCCGGTCTTGTCGATCAGGATGATC
TGGACGAAGAGCATCAGGGGCTCGCGCCAGCCGAACTGTTCGCCAGGCTCAAGGCGCGCATGCCCGACGG
CGAGGATCTCGTCGTGACCCATGGCGATGCCTGCTTGCCGAATATCATGGTGGAAAATGGCCGCTTTTCT
GGATTCATCGACTGTGGCCGGCTGGGTGTGGCGGACCGCTATCAGGACATAGCGTTGGCTACCCGTGATA
TTGCTGAAGAGCTTGGCGGCGAATGGGCTGACCGCTTCCTCGTGCTTTACGGTATCGCCGCTCCCGATTC
GCAGCGCATCGCCTTCTATCGCCTTCTTGACGAGTTCTTCTGAGCGGGACTCTGGGGTTCGAAATGACCG
ACCAAGCGACGCCCAACCTGCCATCACGAGATTTCGATTCCACCGCCGCCTTCTATGAAAGGTTGGGCTT
CGGAATCGTTTTCCGGGACGCCGGCTGGATGATCCTCCAGCGCGGGGATCTCATGCTGGAGTTCTTCGCC
CACCCCAACTTGTTTATTGCAGCTTATAATGGTTACAAATAAAGCAATAGCATCACAAATTTCACAAATA
AAGCATTTTTTTCACTGCATTCTAGTTGTGGTTTGTCCAAACTCATCAATGTATCTTATCATGTCTGTAT
ACCGGTCCTCTAGCTAGAGCTTGGCGTAATCATGGTCATAGCTGTTTCCTGTGTGAAATTGTTATCCGCT
CACAATTCCACACAACATACGAGCCGGAAGCATAAAGTGTAAAGCCTGGGGTGCCTAATGAGTGAGCTAA
CTCACATTAATTGCGTTGCGCTCACTGCCCGCTTTCCAGTCGGGAAACCTGTCGTGCCAGCTGCATTAAT
GAATCGGCCAACGCGCGGGGAGAGGCGGTTTGCGTATTGGGCGCTCTTCCGCTTCCTCGCTCACTGACTC
GCTGCGCTCGGTCGTTCGGCTGCGGCGAGCGGTATCAGCTCACTCAAAGGCGGTAATACGGTTATCCACA
GAATCAGGGGATAACGCAGGAAAGAACATGTGAGCAAAAGGCCAGCAAAAGGCCAGGAACCGTAAAAAGG
CCGCGTTGCTGGCGTTTTTCCATAGGCTCCGCCCCCCTGACGAGCATCACAAAAATCGACGCTCAAGTCA
GAGGTGGCGAAACCCGACAGGACTATAAAGATACCAGGCGTTTCCCCCTGGAAGCTCCCTCGTGCGCTCT
CCTGTTCCGACCCTGCCGCTTACCGGATACCTGTCCGCCTTTCTCCCTTCGGGAAGCGTGGCGCTTTCTC
ATAGCTCACGCTGTAGGTATCTCAGTTCGGTGTAGGTCGTTCGCTCCAAGCTGGGCTGTGTGCACGAACC
CCCCGTTCAGCCCGACCGCTGCGCCTTATCCGGTAACTATCGTCTTGAGTCCAACCCGGTAAGACACGAC
TTATCGCCACTGGCAGCAGCCACTGGTAACAGGATTAGCAGAGCGAGGTATGTAGGCGGTGCTACAGAGT
TCTTGAAGTGGTGGCCTAACTACGGCTACACTAGAAGAACAGTATTTGGTATCTGCGCTCTGCTGAAGCC
AGTTACCTTCGGAAAAAGAGTTGGTAGCTCTTGATCCGGCAAACAAACCACCGCTGGTAGCGGTTTTTTT
GTTTGCAAGCAGCAGATTACGCGCAGAAAAAAAGGATCTCAAGAAGATCCTTTGATCTTTTCTACGGGGT
CTGACGCTCAGTGGAACGAAAACTCACGTTAAGGGATTTTGGTCATGAGATTATCAAAAAGGATCTTCAC
CTAGATCCTTTTAAATTAAAAATGAAGTTTTAAATCAATCTAAAGTATATATGAGTAAACTTGGTCTGAC
AGTTACCAATGCTTAATCAGTGAGGCACCTATCTCAGCGATCTGTCTATTTCGTTCATCCATAGTTGCCT
GACTCCCCGTCGTGTAGATAACTACGATACGGGAGGGCTTACCATCTGGCCCCAGTGCTGCAATGATACC
GCGAGACCCACGCTCACCGGCTCCAGATTTATCAGCAATAAACCAGCCAGCCGGAAGGGCCGAGCGCAGA
AGTGGTCCTGCAACTTTATCCGCCTCCATCCAGTCTATTAATTGTTGCCGGGAAGCTAGAGTAAGTAGTT
CGCCAGTTAATAGTTTGCGCAACGTTGTTGCCATTGCTACAGGCATCGTGGTGTCACGCTCGTCGTTTGG
TATGGCTTCATTCAGCTCCGGTTCCCAACGATCAAGGCGAGTTACATGATCCCCCATGTTGTGCAAAAAA
GCGGTTAGCTCCTTCGGTCCTCCGATCGTTGTCAGAAGTAAGTTGGCCGCAGTGTTATCACTCATGGTTA
TGGCAGCACTGCATAATTCTCTTACTGTCATGCCATCCGTAAGATGCTTTTCTGTGACTGGTGAGTACTC
AACCAAGTCATTCTGAGAATAGTGTATGCGGCGACCGAGTTGCTCTTGCCCGGCGTCAATACGGGATAAT
ACCGCGCCACATAGCAGAACTTTAAAAGTGCTCATCATTGGAAAACGTTCTTCGGGGCGAAAACTCTCAA
GGATCTTACCGCTGTTGAGATCCAGTTCGATGTAACCCACTCGTGCACCCAACTGATCTTCAGCATCTTT
TACTTTCACCAGCGTTTCTGGGTGAGCAAAAACAGGAAGGCAAAATGCCGCAAAAAAGGGAATAAGGGCG
ACACGGAAATGTTGAATACTCATACTCTTCCTTTTTCAATATTATTGAAGCATTTATCAGGGTTATTGTC
TCATGAGCGGATACATATTTGAATGTATTTAGAAAAATAAACAAATAGGGGTTCC
